Addgene plasmid #145955: pETM-11-6His-Dmp68_B
Purpose: Bacterial Expression of Dmp68
Depositing lab: Elisa Izaurralde. Depositing organization: Max Planck Institute for Developmental Biology.
Backbone
  Vector backbone: Unknown
  Vector type: Bacterial Expression
Growth in bacteria
  Bacterial resistance: Kanamycin, 50 μg/mL
  Growth temperature: 37°C
  Growth strain: DH5alpha
  Copy number: Low Copy
Gene/Insert
  Gene/Insert name: Dmp68
  Species: D. melanogaster (fly)
  Entrez Gene: Rm62 (a.k.a. Dmel_CG10279, 4136, CG10279, DmRH8, Dmel\CG10279, Dmp68, Lip, RM62, dmP68, l(3)01086, l(3)j3D2, l(3)j3D5, l(3)rG338, l(3)s5196, p68, rm62)
  Cloning method: Unknown
Terms and licenses: Academic/Nonprofit Terms; Industry Terms: Not Available to Industry
Depositor comments: ORF extracted from NCBI:NM_169118.1. Plasmids from this collection were made available to the research community and donated after the lab closed. Please note that the sequence provided by the depositing laboratory may be theoretical/predicted or based on Sanger sequencing results. There may be discrepancies between sequencing results obtained by Addgene and the depositor sequence. If an Addgene verified sequence is not available, please contact before placing your order to request that our lab fully sequence the plasmid.
How to cite: pETM-11-6His-Dmp68_B was a gift from Elisa Izaurralde (Addgene plasmid # 145955)
