[The description below was written by a language model from this plasmid's Addgene catalogue record and pLannotate feature annotations shown in this document.]
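Description:
pETM-11-6His-Dmp68_B is a bacterial expression plasmid for producing Drosophila melanogaster Dmp68 (Rm62, a DEAD-box RNA helicase related to p68/DDX17) in E. coli. The catalogue lists the backbone as unknown, but the name and the annotated features point to a pET-type vector. It carries a ColE1/pMB1-family origin together with rop and the bom site, consistent with the recorded low copy number. It also has an f1 origin, a kanamycin resistance gene for selection, and leftover fragments of a tetracycline resistance gene that are not functional markers. Expression is driven by a T7 promoter under lac operator control, followed by the T7 gene 10 ribosome binding site and ending at a T7 terminator. A plasmid-borne lacI gene supplies the repressor, so transcription requires a host that provides T7 RNA polymerase and is induced with IPTG.

The two sequence records for this entry disagree on the payload. In the depositor's sequence (7,086 nt, possibly theoretical), an N-terminal 6xHis tag is followed directly by an open reading frame of about 1.75 kb annotated as Rm62, which matches the plasmid name and the stated purpose. A second His-tag sequence lies downstream, but the record does not show whether it is translated. In the repository's own sequencing result (6,922 nt), the cassette instead reads 6xHis, then a Schistosoma japonicum GST fragment, then a short match consistent with a TEV protease site. After that comes an insert of about 0.9 kb whose best match is the related helicase belle (DDX3), not Rm62. This may reflect a shorter helicase fragment in a His-GST vector, or a different clone. The record cannot settle this, so the identity of the insert should be verified before the plasmid is used for recombinant protein purification.
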