Features (pLannotate 1.2.2; 20 found; start..end, strand, type, name):
     12..467     +  rep_origin     f1 ori (sequence partly withheld): f1 bacteriophage origin of replication; arrow indicates direction of (+) strand synthesis
    494..551     +  promoter       AmpR promoter (fragment): bla
    560..1375    -  CDS            KanR: aminoglycoside phosphotransferase; aph(3')-Ia; confers resistance to kanamycin in bacteria or G418 (Geneticin®) in eukaryotes
   1497..2085    +  rep_origin     ori: high-copy-number ColE1/pMB1/pBR322/pUC origin of replication
   2271..2413    -  misc_feature   bom: basis of mobility region from pBR322
   2515..2706    -  CDS            rop: Rop protein, which maintains plasmids at low copy number; rop
   2723..3103    +  CDS            YPB1_ECOLX: Protein predicted: Swiss-Prot protein existence level 4. From Escherichia coli.
   3175..3466    -  CDS            TcR (fragment): tetracycline efflux protein; tet; confers resistance to tetracycline
   3481..3502    -  protein_bind   CAP binding site: CAP binding activates transcription in the presence of cAMP. E. coli catabolite activator protein
   3515..4597    -  CDS            lacI: lac repressor; lacI; The lac repressor binds to the lac operator to inhibit transcription in E. coli. This inhibition can be relieved by adding lactose or isopropyl-β-D-thiogalactopyranoside (IPTG).
   4598..4675    -  promoter       lacI promoter: lacI
   4683..4962    -  CDS            TcR (fragment): tetracycline efflux protein; tet; confers resistance to tetracycline
   4984..5002    +  promoter       T7 promoter: promoter for bacteriophage T7 RNA polymerase
   5003..5027    +  protein_bind   lac operator: The lac repressor binds to the lac operator to inhibit transcription in E. coli. This inhibition can be relieved by adding lactose or isopropyl-β-D-thiogalactopyranoside (IPTG). lac repressor encoded by lacI
   5047..5065    +  RBS            RBS (fragment): efficient ribosome binding site from bacteriophage T7 gene 10 (Olins and Rangwala, 1989)
   5078..5096    +  CDS            7xHis (fragment): 6xHis affinity tag
   5123..6874    +  CDS            Rm62 (fragment): DDX17_DROME - Also known as Dmp68, p62. Experimental evidence at protein level: Swiss-Prot protein existence level 1. As an RNA helicase, unwinds RNA and alters RNA structures through ATP binding and hydrolysis. Involved in multiple cellular processes, including pre-mRNA splicing, alternative splicing, rRNA processing and miRNA processing, as well as transcription regulation (By similarity) (PubMed:12368261). Plays a role in innate immunity. Specifically restricts bunyavirus infection, including Rift Valley fever virus (RVFV) or La Crosse virus (LACV), but not vesicular stomatitis virus (VSV),
   6930..6947    +  CDS            9xHis (fragment): 9xHis affinity tag
   6957..7006    +  CDS            SET1 (fragment): solubility-enhancement tag derived from T7 phage gene 10B
   7014..7061    +  terminator     T7 terminator: transcription terminator for bacteriophage T7 RNA polymerase
>Addgene plasmid #145955 | pETM-11-6His-Dmp68_B | depositor full sequence | sequence record 288400 | Full Sequence
TGGCGAATGGG
[124 nt withheld, positions 12-135]
C
[91 nt withheld, positions 137-227]
A
[49 nt withheld, positions 229-277]
CCTTTGACGTTGGAGTCCACGTTCTTT
[37 nt withheld, positions 305-341]
ACCCTATCTCGGTCTATTCTTTTGATTTATAAGGGATTTTGCCGATTTCGGCCTATTGGTTAAAAAATGA
GCTGATTTAACAAAAATTTAACGCGAATTTTAACAAAATATTAACGTTTACAATTTCAGGTGGCACTTTT
CGGGGAAATGTGCGCGGAACCCCTATTTGTTTATTTTTCTAAATACATTCAAATATGTATCCGCTCATGA
ATTAATTCTTAGAAAAACTCATCGAGCATCAAATGAAACTGCAATTTATTCATATCAGGATTATCAATAC
CATATTTTTGAAAAAGCCGTTTCTGTAATGAAGGAGAAAACTCACCGAGGCAGTTCCATAGGATGGCAAG
ATCCTGGTATCGGTCTGCGATTCCGACTCGTCCAACATCAATACAACCTATTAATTTCCCCTCGTCAAAA
ATAAGGTTATCAAGTGAGAAATCACCATGAGTGACGACTGAATCCGGTGAGAATGGCAAAAGTTTATGCA
TTTCTTTCCAGACTTGTTCAACAGGCCAGCCATTACGCTCGTCATCAAAATCACTCGCATCAACCAAACC
GTTATTCATTCGTGATTGCGCCTGAGCGAGACGAAATACGCGATCGCTGTTAAAAGGACAATTACAAACA
GGAATCGAATGCAACCGGCGCAGGAACACTGCCAGCGCATCAACAATATTTTCACCTGAATCAGGATATT
CTTCTAATACCTGGAATGCTGTTTTCCCGGGGATCGCAGTGGTGAGTAACCATGCATCATCAGGAGTACG
GATAAAATGCTTGATGGTCGGAAGAGGCATAAATTCCGTCAGCCAGTTTAGTCTGACCATCTCATCTGTA
ACATCATTGGCAACGCTACCTTTGCCATGTTTCAGAAACAACTCTGGCGCATCGGGCTTCCCATACAATC
GATAGATTGTCGCACCTGATTGCCCGACATTATCGCGAGCCCATTTATACCCATATAAATCAGCATCCAT
GTTGGAATTTAATCGCGGCCTAGAGCAAGACGTTTCCCGTTGAATATGGCTCATAACACCCCTTGTATTA
CTGTTTATGTAAGCAGACAGTTTTATTGTTCATGACCAAAATCCCTTAACGTGAGTTTTCGTTCCACTGA
GCGTCAGACCCCGTAGAAAAGATCAAAGGATCTTCTTGAGATCCTTTTTTTCTGCGCGTAATCTGCTGCT
TGCAAACAAAAAAACCACCGCTACCAGCGGTGGTTTGTTTGCCGGATCAAGAGCTACCAACTCTTTTTCC
GAAGGTAACTGGCTTCAGCAGAGCGCAGATACCAAATACTGTCCTTCTAGTGTAGCCGTAGTTAGGCCAC
CACTTCAAGAACTCTGTAGCACCGCCTACATACCTCGCTCTGCTAATCCTGTTACCAGTGGCTGCTGCCA
GTGGCGATAAGTCGTGTCTTACCGGGTTGGACTCAAGACGATAGTTACCGGATAAGGCGCAGCGGTCGGG
CTGAACGGGGGGTTCGTGCACACAGCCCAGCTTGGAGCGAACGACCTACACCGAACTGAGATACCTACAG
CGTGAGCTATGAGAAAGCGCCACGCTTCCCGAAGGGAGAAAGGCGGACAGGTATCCGGTAAGCGGCAGGG
TCGGAACAGGAGAGCGCACGAGGGAGCTTCCAGGGGGAAACGCCTGGTATCTTTATAGTCCTGTCGGGTT
TCGCCACCTCTGACTTGAGCGTCGATTTTTGTGATGCTCGTCAGGGGGGCGGAGCCTATGGAAAAACGCC
AGCAACGCGGCCTTTTTACGGTTCCTGGCCTTTTGCTGGCCTTTTGCTCACATGTTCTTTCCTGCGTTAT
CCCCTGATTCTGTGGATAACCGTATTACCGCCTTTGAGTGAGCTGATACCGCTCGCCGCAGCCGAACGAC
CGAGCGCAGCGAGTCAGTGAGCGAGGAAGCGGAAGAGCGCCTGATGCGGTATTTTCTCCTTACGCATCTG
TGCGGTATTTCACACCGCATATATGGTGCACTCTCAGTACAATCTGCTCTGATGCCGCATAGTTAAGCCA
GTATACACTCCGCTATCGCTACGTGACTGGGTCATGGCTGCGCCCCGACACCCGCCAACACCCGCTGACG
CGCCCTGACGGGCTTGTCTGCTCCCGGCATCCGCTTACAGACAAGCTGTGACCGTCTCCGGGAGCTGCAT
GTGTCAGAGGTTTTCACCGTCATCACCGAAACGCGCGAGGCAGCTGCGGTAAAGCTCATCAGCGTGGTCG
TGAAGCGATTCACAGATGTCTGCCTGTTCATCCGCGTCCAGCTCGTTGAGTTTCTCCAGAAGCGTTAATG
TCTGGCTTCTGATAAAGCGGGCCATGTTAAGGGCGGTTTTTTCCTGTTTGGTCACTGATGCCTCCGTGTA
AGGGGGATTTCTGTTCATGGGGGTAATGATACCGATGAAACGAGAGAGGATGCTCACGATACGGGTTACT
GATGATGAACATGCCCGGTTACTGGAACGTTGTGAGGGTAAACAACTGGCGGTATGGATGCGGCGGGACC
AGAGAAAAATCACTCAGGGTCAATGCCAGCGCTTCGTTAATACAGATGTAGGTGTTCCACAGGGTAGCCA
GCAGCATCCTGCGATGCAGATCCGGAACATAATGGTGCAGGGCGCTGACTTCCGCGTTTCCAGACTTTAC
GAAACACGGAAACCGAAGACCATTCATGTTGTTGCTCAGGTCGCAGACGTTTTGCAGCAGCAGTCGCTTC
ACGTTCGCTCGCGTATCGGTGATTCATTCTGCTAACCAGTAAGGCAACCCCGCCAGCCTAGCCGGGTCCT
CAACGACAGGAGCACGATCATGCGCACCCGTGGGGCCGCCATGCCGGCGATAATGGCCTGCTTCTCGCCG
AAACGTTTGGTGGCGGGACCAGTGACGAAGGCTTGAGCGAGGGCGTGCAAGATTCCGAATACCGCAAGCG
ACAGGCCGATCATCGTCGCGCTCCAGCGAAAGCGGTCCTCGCCGAAAATGACCCAGAGCGCTGCCGGCAC
CTGTCCTACGAGTTGCATGATAAAGAAGACAGTCATAAGTGCGGCGACGATAGTCATGCCCCGCGCCCAC
CGGAAGGAGCTGACTGGGTTGAAGGCTCTCAAGGGCATCGGTCGAGATCCCGGTGCCTAATGAGTGAGCT
AACTTACATTAATTGCGTTGCGCTCACTGCCCGCTTTCCAGTCGGGAAACCTGTCGTGCCAGCTGCATTA
ATGAATCGGCCAACGCGCGGGGAGAGGCGGTTTGCGTATTGGGCGCCAGGGTGGTTTTTCTTTTCACCAG
TGAGACGGGCAACAGCTGATTGCCCTTCACCGCCTGGCCCTGAGAGAGTTGCAGCAAGCGGTCCACGCTG
GTTTGCCCCAGCAGGCGAAAATCCTGTTTGATGGTGGTTAACGGCGGGATATAACATGAGCTGTCTTCGG
TATCGTCGTATCCCACTACCGAGATATCCGCACCAACGCGCAGCCCGGACTCGGTAATGGCGCGCATTGC
GCCCAGCGCCATCTGATCGTTGGCAACCAGCATCGCAGTGGGAACGATGCCCTCATTCAGCATTTGCATG
GTTTGTTGAAAACCGGACATGGCACTCCAGTCGCCTTCCCGTTCCGCTATCGGCTGAATTTGATTGCGAG
TGAGATATTTATGCCAGCCAGCCAGACGCAGACGCGCCGAGACAGAACTTAATGGGCCCGCTAACAGCGC
GATTTGCTGGTGACCCAATGCGACCAGATGCTCCACGCCCAGTCGCGTACCGTCTTCATGGGAGAAAATA
ATACTGTTGATGGGTGTCTGGTCAGAGACATCAAGAAATAACGCCGGAACATTAGTGCAGGCAGCTTCCA
CAGCAATGGCATCCTGGTCATCCAGCGGATAGTTAATGATCAGCCCACTGACGCGTTGCGCGAGAAGATT
GTGCACCGCCGCTTTACAGGCTTCGACGCCGCTTCGTTCTACCATCGACACCACCACGCTGGCACCCAGT
TGATCGGCGCGAGATTTAATCGCCGCGACAATTTGCGACGGCGCGTGCAGGGCCAGACTGGAGGTGGCAA
CGCCAATCAGCAACGACTGTTTGCCCGCCAGTTGTTGTGCCACGCGGTTGGGAATGTAATTCAGCTCCGC
CATCGCCGCTTCCACTTTTTCCCGCGTTTTCGCAGAAACGTGGCTGGCCTGGTTCACCACGCGGGAAACG
GTCTGATAAGAGACACCGGCATACTCTGCGACATCGTATAACGTTACTGGTTTCACATTCACCACCCTGA
ATTGACTCTCTTCCGGGCGCTATCATGCCATACCGCGAAAGGTTTTGCGCCATTCGATGGTGTCCGGGAT
CTCGACGCTCTCCCTTATGCGACTCCTGCATTAGGAAGCAGCCCAGTAGTAGGTTGAGGCCGTTGAGCAC
CGCCGCCGCAAGGAATGGTGCATGCAAGGAGATGGCGCCCAACAGTCCCCCGGCCACGGGGCCTGCCACC
ATACCCACGCCGAAACAAGCGCTCATGAGCCCGAAGTGGCGAGCCCGATCTTCCCCATCGGTGATGTCGG
CGATATAGGCGCCAGCAACCGCACCTGTGGCGCCGGTGATGCCGGCCACGATGCGTCCGGCGTAGAGGAT
CGAGATCTCGATCCCGCGAAATTAATACGACTCACTATAGGGGAATTGTGAGCGGATAACAATTCCCCTC
TAGAAATAATTTTGATTTAACTTTAAGAAGGAGATATACCATGAAACATCACCATCACCATCACCCCATG
AGCGATTACGACATCCCCACTACTGAGAATCTTTATTTTCAGGGCGCCATGGCACCACACGATCGCGACT
TTGGTCACAGTGGACGTGGCGGTCGCGGAGGCGATCGAGGCGGCGATGATCGGCGAGGAGGCGGCGGCGG
AGGCAATCGCTTCGGTGGCGGCGGTGGCGGTGGCGATTACCACGGCATAAGGAATGGACGCGTCGAGAAG
CGACGCGATGACCGCGGAGGCGGCAACCGATTTGGAGGTGGTGGTGGATTCGGGGATCGCCGAGGAGGAG
GTGGCGGCGGCAGCCAAGACCTCCCCATGCGTCCGGTCGACTTCTCCAACCTGGCTCCCTTCAAGAAGAA
CTTTTACCAGGAGCACCCTAACGTAGCAAACCGATCGCCCTACGAAGTTCAGAGGTATCGCGAAGAGCAG
GAGATCACCGTGCGCGGACAGGTGCCGAACCCCATCCAGGACTTCTCCGAGGTCCATCTGCCCGACTACG
TCATGAAGGAGATCCGCCGACAGGGCTACAAGGCCCCCACCGCTATCCAAGCGCAGGGCTGGCCTATCGC
CATGAGTGGCTCGAACTTCGTCGGCATTGCCAAGACGGGATCCGGAAAGACCCTGGGCTACATCCTGCCC
GCTATTGTCCACATCAACAACCAGCAGCCGCTGCAGAGGGGCGACGGACCTATCGCCCTCGTGCTGGCCC
CCACTCGGGAGCTGGCCCAACAGATCCAGCAGGTGGCCACCGAATTCGGTTCCTCGTCGTATGTTCGCAA
CACCTGCGTCTTCGGCGGCGCCCCGAAGGGCGGCCAAATGCGGGATCTGCAGCGCGGCTGCGAGATCGTC
ATTGCCACACCCGGACGTCTTATTGATTTCCTCTCCGCCGGCTCTACTAACCTGAAGCGTTGCACCTACT
TGGTGCTGGACGAGGCCGATCGCATGTTAGACATGGGCTTCGAGCCCCAGATCAGAAAGATCGTCTCACA
GATCCGGCCCGACCGACAGACGCTCATGTGGAGCGCTACCTGGCCCAAGGAGGTCAAGCAGCTTGCCGAG
GACTTTTTGGGCAACTACATCCAGATCAACATTGGATCGCTGGAGCTGTCCGCCAATCACAACATCCGCC
AGGTGGTGGACGTTTGTGACGAGTTCAGCAAGGAGGAGAAATTGAAGACCCTCCTGTCAGACATCTACGA
CACCAGCGAGAGCCCCGGCAAGATTATCATATTCGTGGAGACAAAGCGACGCGTGGACAACCTGGTGCGC
TTCATCCGCAGCTTCGGAGTCCGTTGTGGAGCTATTCACGGTGACAAGTCGCAATCAGAACGAGACTTTG
TGCTCCGTGAGTTCCGCTCGGGCAAGTCCAACATTCTGGTGGCCACCGATGTGGCGGCCCGTGGACTAGA
CGTGGACGGCATCAAGTATGTCATCAACTTTGACTACCCGCAAAACAGCGAGGACTACATCCATCGCATC
GGTCGCACAGGACGATCCAACACAAAGGGCACCTCTTTCGCCTTCTTCACCAAGAACAATGCCAAGCAAG
CCAAGGCGCTGGTCGACGTACTCCGAGAAGCTAATCAGGAAATCAATCCTGCCCTGGAAAATCTGGCCCG
CAACTCGCGCTACGACGGTGGCGGCGGACGCTCCCGTTATGGAGGCGGTGGCGGCGGCGGTCGCTTCGGC
GGCGGCGGCTTCAAGAAGGGCAGCCTGAGCAACGGACGAGGCTTCGGAGGAGGCGGCGGCGGCGGCGGCG
AAGGCAGACACTCGCGCTTCGACTAGGGTACCGGATCCGAATTCGAGCTCCGTCGACAAGCTTGCGGCCG
CACTCGAGCACCACCACCACCACCACTGAGATCCGGCTGCTAACAAAGCCCGAAAGGAAGCTGAGTTGGC
TGCTGCCACCGCTGAGCAATAACTAGCATAACCCCTTGGGGCCTCTAAACGGGTCTTGAGGGGTTTTTTG
CTGAAAGGAGGAACTATATCCGGAT
