Features (pLannotate 1.2.2; 22 found; start..end, strand, type, name):
      1..19      +  promoter       T7 promoter: promoter for bacteriophage T7 RNA polymerase
     20..44      +  protein_bind   lac operator: The lac repressor binds to the lac operator to inhibit transcription in E. coli. This inhibition can be relieved by adding lactose or isopropyl-β-D-thiogalactopyranoside (IPTG). lac repressor encoded by lacI
     59..81      +  RBS            RBS: efficient ribosome binding site from bacteriophage T7 gene 10 (Olins and Rangwala, 1989)
     94..111     +  CDS            7xHis (fragment): 6xHis affinity tag
    130..781     +  CDS            GST (fragment): glutathione S-transferase from Schistosoma japonicum
    816..836     +  CDS            capTEV™ (fragment): composite tag for in vivo biotinylation, TEV protease cleavage, and 6xHis tagging
    847..1731    +  CDS            bel (fragment): DDX3_DROME - Experimental evidence at protein level: Swiss-Prot protein existence level 1. ATP-dependent RNA helicase that is essential and required for cellular function, larval growth, and for male and female fertility. Also required for RNA interference (RNAi), double-stranded RNA induces potent and specific gene silencing, by acting downstream of dsRNA internalization. RNAi is mediated by the RNA-induced silencing complex (RISC), a sequence-specific, multicomponent nuclease that destroys or silences messenger RNAs homologous to the silencing trigger. From Drosophila melanogaster (Fruit fly
   1787..1804    +  CDS            9xHis (fragment): 9xHis affinity tag
   1814..1863    +  CDS            SET1 (fragment): solubility-enhancement tag derived from T7 phage gene 10B
   1871..1918    +  terminator     T7 terminator: transcription terminator for bacteriophage T7 RNA polymerase
   1955..2383    +  rep_origin     f1 ori (sequence partly withheld): f1 bacteriophage origin of replication; arrow indicates direction of (+) strand synthesis
   2436..2493    +  promoter       AmpR promoter (fragment): bla
   2502..3317    -  CDS            KanR: aminoglycoside phosphotransferase; aph(3')-Ia; confers resistance to kanamycin in bacteria or G418 (Geneticin®) in eukaryotes
   3439..4027    +  rep_origin     ori: high-copy-number ColE1/pMB1/pBR322/pUC origin of replication
   4213..4352    -  misc_feature   bom: basis of mobility region from pBR322
   4454..4645    -  CDS            rop: Rop protein, which maintains plasmids at low copy number; rop
   4662..5042    +  CDS            YPB1_ECOLX: Protein predicted: Swiss-Prot protein existence level 4. From Escherichia coli.
   5114..5405    -  CDS            TcR (fragment): tetracycline efflux protein; tet; confers resistance to tetracycline
   5420..5441    -  protein_bind   CAP binding site: CAP binding activates transcription in the presence of cAMP. E. coli catabolite activator protein
   5454..6536    -  CDS            lacI: lac repressor; lacI; The lac repressor binds to the lac operator to inhibit transcription in E. coli. This inhibition can be relieved by adding lactose or isopropyl-β-D-thiogalactopyranoside (IPTG).
   6537..6614    -  promoter       lacI promoter: lacI
   6622..6901    -  CDS            TcR (fragment): tetracycline efflux protein; tet; confers resistance to tetracycline
>Addgene plasmid #145955 | pETM-11-6His-Dmp68_B | addgene full sequence | sequence record 382871 | Addgene NGS Result
TAATACGACTCACTATAGGGGAATTGTGAGCGGATAACAATTCCCCTCTAGAAATAATTTTGTTTAACTT
TAAGAAGGAGATATACCATGAAACATCACCATCACCATCACAACACTAGTAGCAATTCCATGTCCCCTAT
ACTAGGTTATTGGAAAATTAAGGGCCTTGTGCAACCCACTCGACTTCTTTTGGAATATCTTGAAGAAAAA
TATGAAGAGCATTTGTATGAGCGCGATGAAGGTGATAAATGGCGAAACAAAAAGTTTGAATTGGGTTTGG
AGTTTCCCAATCTTCCTTATTATATTGATGGTGATGTTAAATTAACACAGTCTATGGCCATCATACGTTA
TATAGCTGACAAGCACAACATGTTGGGTGGTTGTCCAAAAGAGCGTGCAGAGATTTCAATGCTTGAAGGA
GCGGTTTTGGATATTAGATACGGTGTTTCGAGAATTGCATATAGTAAAGACTTTGAAACTCTCAAAGTTG
ATTTTCTTAGCAAGCTACCTGAAATGCTGAAAATGTTCGAAGATCGTTTATGTCATAAAACATATTTAAA
TGGTGATCATGTAACCCATCCTGACTTCATGTTGTATGACGCTCTTGATGTTGTTTTATACATGGACCCA
ATGTGCCTGGATGCGTTCCCAAAATTAGTTTGTTTTAAAAAACGTATTGAAGCTATCCCACAAATTGATA
AGTACTTGAAATCCAGCAAGTATATAGCATGGCCTTTGCAGGGCTGGCAAGCCACGTTTGGTGGTGGCGA
CCATCCTCCAACTAGTGGATCTGGTGGTGGTGGCGGATGGATGAGCGAGAATCTTTATTTTCAGGGCGCC
ATGGCAATGAGTAATGCTATTAACCAAAATGGCACAGGTCTAGAGCAGCAAGTTGCTGGTCTGGACTTGA
ATGGCGGCTCTGCTGACTACAGCGGCCCCATAACCAGCAAGACTTCCACTAACTCGGTCACCGGTGGTGT
GTATGTGCCCCCGCACCTTCGTGGTGGTGGTGGCAATAACAACGCAGCGGACGCAGAGAGCCAGGGCCAA
GGACAGGGCCAGGGTCAGGGCTTCGACTCCAGATCCGGGAATCCGCGCCAGGAGACTAGGGACCCTCAAC
AGTCGCGCGGAGGCGGAGGCGAATACCGCAGAGGCGGCGGCGGTGGTGGTCGCGGCTTCAATCGCCAGAG
CGGCGACTACGGTTACGGAAGCGGCGGCGGAGGACGACGTGGAGGCGGTGGACGTTTCGAGGACAACTAC
AACGGTGGTGAATTCGATTCGCGTCGCGGCGGTGACTGGAATCGCAGCGGCGGAGGAGGTCGAGGATTTG
GACGCGGACCATCGTACCGCGGCGGTGGCGGCGGAAGCGGTAGCAACCTCAACGAGCAGACTGCCGAGGA
TGGCCAGGCACAGCAGCAGCAGCAGCCGCGCAACGATCGTTGGCAGGAGCCAGAACGTCCTGCCGGATTC
GATGGCAGCGAGGGCGGACAGTCTGCCGGCGGCAACAGAAGCTACAACAATCGCGGCGAGCGCGGAGGCG
GCGGTTACAACAGCCGCTGGAAGGAGGGCGGCGGCTCAAACGTCGACTACACAAAGCTGGGCGCCCGAGA
TGAGCGCCTGGAGGTGGAGCTGTTCGGCGTGGGCAATACGGGAATCAATTTTGACAAATACGAGGATATA
CCCGTGGAGGCGACGGGCCAGAATGTGCCCCCGAACATCACATCGTTCGATTAGGGTACCGGATCCGAAT
TCGAGCTCCGTCGACAAGCTTGCGGCCGCACTCGAGCACCACCACCACCACCACTGAGATCCGGCTGCTA
ACAAAGCCCGAAAGGAAGCTGAGTTGGCTGCTGCCACCGCTGAGCAATAACTAGCATAACCCCTTGGGGC
CTCTAAACGGGTCTTGAGGGGTTTTTTGCTGAAAGGAGGAACTATATCCGGATTGGCGAATGGG
[124 nt withheld, positions 1955-2078]
C
[91 nt withheld, positions 2080-2170]
A
[49 nt withheld, positions 2172-2220]
CCTTTGACGTTGGAGTCCACGTTCTTT
[37 nt withheld, positions 2248-2284]
ACCCTATCTCGGTCTATTCTTTTGATTTATAAGGGATTTTGCCGATTTCGGCCTATTGGTTAAAAAATGA
GCTGATTTAACAAAAATTTAACGCGAATTTTAACAAAATATTAACGCTTACAATTTAGGTGGCACTTTTC
GGGGAAATGTGCGCGGAACCCCTATTTGTTTATTTTTCTAAATACATTCAAATATGTATCCGCTCATGAA
TTAATTCTTAGAAAAACTCATCGAGCATCAAATGAAACTGCAATTTATTCATATCAGGATTATCAATACC
ATATTTTTGAAAAAGCCGTTTCTGTAATGAAGGAGAAAACTCACCGAGGCAGTTCCATAGGATGGCAAGA
TCCTGGTATCGGTCTGCGATTCCGACTCGTCCAACATCAATACAACCTATTAATTTCCCCTCGTCAAAAA
TAAGGTTATCAAGTGAGAAATCACCATGAGTGACGACTGAATCCGGTGAGAATGGCAAAAGTTTATGCAT
TTCTTTCCAGACTTGTTCAACAGGCCAGCCATTACGCTCGTCATCAAAATCACTCGCATCAACCAAACCG
TTATTCATTCGTGATTGCGCCTGAGCGAGACGAAATACGCGATCGCTGTTAAAAGGACAATTACAAACAG
GAATCGAATGCAACCGGCGCAGGAACACTGCCAGCGCATCAACAATATTTTCACCTGAATCAGGATATTC
TTCTAATACCTGGAATGCTGTTTTCCCGGGGATCGCAGTGGTGAGTAACCATGCATCATCAGGAGTACGG
ATAAAATGCTTGATGGTCGGAAGAGGCATAAATTCCGTCAGCCAGTTTAGTCTGACCATCTCATCTGTAA
CATCATTGGCAACGCTACCTTTGCCATGTTTCAGAAACAACTCTGGCGCATCGGGCTTCCCATACAATCG
ATAGATTGTCGCACCTGATTGCCCGACATTATCGCGAGCCCATTTATACCCATATAAATCAGCATCCATG
TTGGAATTTAATCGCGGCCTAGAGCAAGACGTTTCCCGTTGAATATGGCTCATAACACCCCTTGTATTAC
TGTTTATGTAAGCAGACAGTTTTATTGTTCATGACCAAAATCCCTTAACGTGAGTTTTCGTTCCACTGAG
CGTCAGACCCCGTAGAAAAGATCAAAGGATCTTCTTGAGATCCTTTTTTTCTGCGCGTAATCTGCTGCTT
GCAAACAAAAAAACCACCGCTACCAGCGGTGGTTTGTTTGCCGGATCAAGAGCTACCAACTCTTTTTCCG
AAGGTAACTGGCTTCAGCAGAGCGCAGATACCAAATACTGTCCTTCTAGTGTAGCCGTAGTTAGGCCACC
ACTTCAAGAACTCTGTAGCACCGCCTACATACCTCGCTCTGCTAATCCTGTTACCAGTGGCTGCTGCCAG
TGGCGATAAGTCGTGTCTTACCGGGTTGGACTCAAGACGATAGTTACCGGATAAGGCGCAGCGGTCGGGC
TGAACGGGGGGTTCGTGCACACAGCCCAGCTTGGAGCGAACGACCTACACCGAACTGAGATACCTACAGC
GTGAGCTATGAGAAAGCGCCACGCTTCCCGAAGGGAGAAAGGCGGACAGGTATCCGGTAAGCGGCAGGGT
CGGAACAGGAGAGCGCACGAGGGAGCTTCCAGGGGGAAACGCCTGGTATCTTTATAGTCCTGTCGGGTTT
CGCCACCTCTGACTTGAGCGTCGATTTTTGTGATGCTCGTCAGGGGGGCGGAGCCTATGGAAAAACGCCA
GCAACGCGGCCTTTTTACGGTTCCTGGCCTTTTGCTGGCCTTTTGCTCACATGTTCTTTCCTGCGTTATC
CCCTGATTCTGTGGATAACCGTATTACCGCCTTTGAGTGAGCTGATACCGCTCGCCGCAGCCGAACGACC
GAGCGCAGCGAGTCAGTGAGCGAGGAAGCGGAAGAGCGCCTGATGCGGTATTTTCTCCTTACGCATCTGT
GCGGTATTTCACACCGCAATGGTGCACTCTCAGTACAATCTGCTCTGATGCCGCATAGTTAAGCCAGTAT
ACACTCCGCTATCGCTACGTGACTGGGTCATGGCTGCGCCCCGACACCCGCCAACACCCGCTGACGCGCC
CTGACGGGCTTGTCTGCTCCCGGCATCCGCTTACAGACAAGCTGTGACCGTCTCCGGGAGCTGCATGTGT
CAGAGGTTTTCACCGTCATCACCGAAACGCGCGAGGCAGCTGCGGTAAAGCTCATCAGCGTGGTCGTGAA
GCGATTCACAGATGTCTGCCTGTTCATCCGCGTCCAGCTCGTTGAGTTTCTCCAGAAGCGTTAATGTCTG
GCTTCTGATAAAGCGGGCCATGTTAAGGGCGGTTTTTTCCTGTTTGGTCACTGATGCCTCCGTGTAAGGG
GGATTTCTGTTCATGGGGGTAATGATACCGATGAAACGAGAGAGGATGCTCACGATACGGGTTACTGATG
ATGAACATGCCCGGTTACTGGAACGTTGTGAGGGTAAACAACTGGCGGTATGGATGCGGCGGGACCAGAG
AAAAATCACTCAGGGTCAATGCCAGCGCTTCGTTAATACAGATGTAGGTGTTCCACAGGGTAGCCAGCAG
CATCCTGCGATGCAGATCCGGAACATAATGGTGCAGGGCGCTGACTTCCGCGTTTCCAGACTTTACGAAA
CACGGAAACCGAAGACCATTCATGTTGTTGCTCAGGTCGCAGACGTTTTGCAGCAGCAGTCGCTTCACGT
TCGCTCGCGTATCGGTGATTCATTCTGCTAACCAGTAAGGCAACCCCGCCAGCCTAGCCGGGTCCTCAAC
GACAGGAGCACGATCATGCGCACCCGTGGGGCCGCCATGCCGGCGATAATGGCCTGCTTCTCGCCGAAAC
GTTTGGTGGCGGGACCAGTGACGAAGGCTTGAGCGAGGGCGTGCAAGATTCCGAATACCGCAAGCGACAG
GCCGATCATCGTCGCGCTCCAGCGAAAGCGGTCCTCGCCGAAAATGACCCAGAGCGCTGCCGGCACCTGT
CCTACGAGTTGCATGATAAAGAAGACAGTCATAAGTGCGGCGACGATAGTCATGCCCCGCGCCCACCGGA
AGGAGCTGACTGGGTTGAAGGCTCTCAAGGGCATCGGTCGAGATCCCGGTGCCTAATGAGTGAGCTAACT
TACATTAATTGCGTTGCGCTCACTGCCCGCTTTCCAGTCGGGAAACCTGTCGTGCCAGCTGCATTAATGA
ATCGGCCAACGCGCGGGGAGAGGCGGTTTGCGTATTGGGCGCCAGGGTGGTTTTTCTTTTCACCAGTGAG
ACGGGCAACAGCTGATTGCCCTTCACCGCCTGGCCCTGAGAGAGTTGCAGCAAGCGGTCCACGCTGGTTT
GCCCCAGCAGGCGAAAATCCTGTTTGATGGTGGTTAACGGCGGGATATAACATGAGCTGTCTTCGGTATC
GTCGTATCCCACTACCGAGATATCCGCACCAACGCGCAGCCCGGACTCGGTAATGGCGCGCATTGCGCCC
AGCGCCATCTGATCGTTGGCAACCAGCATCGCAGTGGGAACGATGCCCTCATTCAGCATTTGCATGGTTT
GTTGAAAACCGGACATGGCACTCCAGTCGCCTTCCCGTTCCGCTATCGGCTGAATTTGATTGCGAGTGAG
ATATTTATGCCAGCCAGCCAGACGCAGACGCGCCGAGACAGAACTTAATGGGCCCGCTAACAGCGCGATT
TGCTGGTGACCCAATGCGACCAGATGCTCCACGCCCAGTCGCGTACCGTCTTCATGGGAGAAAATAATAC
TGTTGATGGGTGTCTGGTCAGAGACATCAAGAAATAACGCCGGAACATTAGTGCAGGCAGCTTCCACAGC
AATGGCATCCTGGTCATCCAGCGGATAGTTAATGATCAGCCCACTGACGCGTTGCGCGAGAAGATTGTGC
ACCGCCGCTTTACAGGCTTCGACGCCGCTTCGTTCTACCATCGACACCACCACGCTGGCACCCAGTTGAT
CGGCGCGAGATTTAATCGCCGCGACAATTTGCGACGGCGCGTGCAGGGCCAGACTGGAGGTGGCAACGCC
AATCAGCAACGACTGTTTGCCCGCCAGTTGTTGTGCCACGCGGTTGGGAATGTAATTCAGCTCCGCCATC
GCCGCTTCCACTTTTTCCCGCGTTTTCGCAGAAACGTGGCTGGCCTGGTTCACCACGCGGGAAACGGTCT
GATAAGAGACACCGGCATACTCTGCGACATCGTATAACGTTACTGGTTTCACATTCACCACCCTGAATTG
ACTCTCTTCCGGGCGCTATCATGCCATACCGCGAAAGGTTTTGCGCCATTCGATGGTGTCCGGGATCTCG
ACGCTCTCCCTTATGCGACTCCTGCATTAGGAAGCAGCCCAGTAGTAGGTTGAGGCCGTTGAGCACCGCC
GCCGCAAGGAATGGTGCATGCAAGGAGATGGCGCCCAACAGTCCCCCGGCCACGGGGCCTGCCACCATAC
CCACGCCGAAACAAGCGCTCATGAGCCCGAAGTGGCGAGCCCGATCTTCCCCATCGGTGATGTCGGCGAT
ATAGGCGCCAGCAACCGCACCTGTGGCGCCGGTGATGCCGGCCACGATGCGTCCGGCGTAGAGGATCGAG
ATCTCGATCCCGCGAAAT
